>Addgene plasmid #232791 | pAM-CaMKII-EGFP-T2A-FlipO | addgene full sequence | sequence record 469419 | Addgene NGS Result
TTCTAGCTGCGCGCTCGCTCGCTCACTGAGGCCGCCCGGGCAAAGCCCGGGCGTCGGGCGACCTTTGGTC
GCCCGGCCTCAGTGAGCGAGCGAGCGCGCAGAGAGGGAGTGGCCAACTCCATCACTAGGGGTTCCTTGTA
GTTAATGATTAACCCGCCATGCTACTTATCTACGTAGCCATGCTCTATAACATTATGGCCTTAGGTCACT
TCATCTCCATGGGGTTCTTCTTCTGATTTTCTAGAAAATGAGATGGGGGTGCAGAGAGCTTCCTCAGTGA
CCTGCCCAGGGTCACATCAGAAATGTCAGAGCTAGAACTTGAACTCAGATTACTAATCTTAAATTCCATG
CCTTGGGGGCATGCAAGTACGATATACAGAAGGAGTGAACTCATTAGGGCAGATGACCAATGAGTTTAGG
AAAGAAGAGTCCAGGGCAGGGTACATCTACACCACCCGCCCAGCCCTGGGTGAGTCCAGCCACGTTCACC
TCATTATAGTTGCCTCTCTCCAGTCCTACCTTGACGGGAAGCACAAGCAGAAACTGGGACAGGAGCCCCA
GGAGACCAAATCTTCATGGTCCCTCTGGGAGGATGGGTGGGGAGAGCTGTGGCAGAGGCCTCAGGAGGGG
CCCTGCTGCTCAGTGGTGACAGATAGGGGTGAGAAAGCAGACAGAGTCATTCCGTCAGCATTCTGGGTCT
GTTTGGTACTTCTTCTCACGCTAAGGTGGCGGTGTGATATGCACAATGGCTAAAAAGCAGGGAGAGCTGG
AAAGAAACAAGGACAGAGACAGAGGCCAAGTCAACCAGACCAATTCCCAGAGGAAGCAAAGAAACCATTA
CAGAGACTACAAGGGGGAAGGGAAGGAGAGATGAATTAGCTTCCCCTGTAAACCTTAGAACCCAGCTGTT
GCCAGGGCAACGGGGCAATACCTGTCTCTTCAGAGGAGATGAAGTTGCCAGGGTAACTACATCCTGTCTT
TCTCAAGGACCATCCCAGAATGTGGCACCCACTAGCCGTTACCATAGCAACTGCCTCTTTGCCCCACTTA
ATCCCATCCCGTCTGTTAAAAGGGCCCTATAGTTGGAGGTGGGGGAGGTAGGAAGAGCGATGATCACTTG
TGGACTAAGTTTGTTCGCATCCCCTTCTCCAACCCCCTCAGTACATCACCCTGGGGGAACAGGGTCCACT
TGCTCCTGGGCCCACACAGTCCTGCAGTATTGTGTATATAAGGCCAGGGCAAAGAGGAGCAGGTTTTAAA
GTGAAAGGCAGGCAGGTGTTGGGGAGGCAGTTACCGGGGCAACGGGAACAGGGCGTTTCGGAGGTGGTTG
CCATGGGGACCTGGATGCTGACGAAGGCTCGCGAGGCTGTGAGCAGCCACAGTGCCCTGCTCAGAAGCCC
CAAGCTCGTCAGTCAAGCCGGTTCTCCGTTTGCACTCAGGAGCACGGGCAGGCGAGTGGCCCCTAGTTCT
GGGGGCAGCGGGGGATCCGTCGACCCACCATGGTGAGCAAGGGCGAGGAGCTGTTCACCGGGGTGGTGCC
CATCCTGGTCGAGCTGGACGGCGACGTAAACGGCCACAAGTTCAGCGTGTCCGGCGAGGGCGAGGGCGAT
GCCACCTACGGCAAGCTGACCCTGAAGTTCATCTGCACCACCGGCAAGCTGCCCGTGCCCTGGCCCACCC
TCGTGACCACCCTGACCTACGGCGTGCAGTGCTTCAGCCGCTACCCCGACCACATGAAGCAGCACGACTT
CTTCAAGTCCGCCATGCCCGAAGGCTACGTCCAGGAGCGCACCATCTTCTTCAAGGACGACGGCAACTAC
AAGACCCGCGCCGAGGTGAAGTTCGAGGGCGACACCCTGGTGAACCGCATCGAGCTGAAGGGCATCGACT
TCAAGGAGGACGGCAACATCCTGGGGCACAAGCTGGAGTACAACTACAACAGCCACAACGTCTATATCAT
GGCCGACAAGCAGAAGAACGGCATCAAGGTGAACTTCAAGATCCGCCACAACATCGAGGACGGCAGCGTG
CAGCTCGCCGACCACTACCAGCAGAACACCCCCATCGGCGACGGCCCCGTGCTGCTGCCCGACAACCACT
ACCTGAGCACCCAGTCCGCCCTGAGCAAAGACCCCAACGAGAAGCGCGATCACATGGTCCTGCTGGAGTT
CGTGACCGCCGCCGGGATCACTCTCGGCATGGACGAGCTGTACAAGGGCAGTGGAGAGGGCAGAGGAAGT
CTGCTAACATGCGGTGACGTCGAGGAGAATCCTGGCCCAGCGGCCGCAGCTCCTAAGAAGAAGAGGAAGG
TGATGAGCCAGTTCGACATCCTGTGCAAGACCCCCCCCAAGGTGCTGGTGCGGCAGTTCGTGGAGAGATT
CGAGAGGCCCAGCGGCGAGAAGATCGCCAGCTGTGCCGCCGAGCTGACCTACCTGTGCTGGATGATCACC
CACAACGGCACCGCCATCAAGAGGGCCACCTTCATGAGCTACAACACCATCATCAGCAACAGCCTGAGCT
TCGACATCGTGAACAAGAGCCTGCAGTTCAAGTACAAGACCCAGAAGGCCACCATCCTGGAGGCCAGCCT
GAAGAAGCTGATCCCCGCCTGGGAGTTCACCATCATCCCTTACAACGGCCAGAAGCACCAGAGCGACATC
ACCGACATCGTGTCCAGCCTGCAGCTGCAGTTCGAGAGCAGCGAGGAGGCCGACAAGGGCAACAGCCACA
GCAAGAAGATGCTGAAGGCCCTGCTGTCCGAGGGCGAGAGCATCTGGGAGATCACCGAGAAGATCCTGAA
CAGCTTCGAGTACACCAGCAGGTTCACCAAGACCAAGACCCTGTACCAGTTCCTGTTCCTGGCCACATTC
ATCAACTGCGGCAGGTTCAGCGACATCAAGAACGTGGACCCCAAGAGCTTCAAGCTGGTGCAGAACAAGT
ACCTGGGCGTGATCATTCAGTGCCTGGTGACCGAGACCAAGACAAGCGTGTCCAGGCACATCTACTTTTT
CAGCGCCAGAGGCAGGATCGACCCCCTGGTGTACCTGGACGAGTTCCTGAGGAACAGCGAGCCCGTGCTG
AAGAGAGTGAACAGGACCGGCAACAGCAGCAGCAACAAGCAGGAGTACCAGCTGCTGAAGGACAACCTGG
TGCGCAGCTACAACAAGGCCCTGAAGAAGAACGCCCCCTACCCCATCTTCGCTATCAAGAACGGCCCTAA
GAGCCACATCGGCAGGCACCTGATGACCAGCTTTCTGAGCATGAAGGGCCTGACCGAGCTGACAAACGTG
GTGGGCAACTGGAGCGACAAGAGGGCCTCCGCCGTGGCCAGGACCACCTACACCCACCAGATCACCGCCA
TCCCCGACCACTACTTCGCCCTGGTGTCCAGGTACTACGCCTACGACCCCATCAGCAAGGAGATGATCGC
CCTGAAGGACGAGACCAACCCCATCGAGGAGTGGCAGCACATCGAGCAGCTGAAGGGCAGCGCCGAGGGC
AGCATCAGATACCCCGCCTGGAACGGCATCATCAGCCAGGAGGTGCTGGACTACCTGAGCAGCTACATCA
ACAGGCGGATCTGAGAATTCAAGCTTTAACAGCTTATCGATAATCAACCTCTGGATTACAAAATTTGTGA
AAGATTGACTGGTATTCTTAACTATGTTGCTCCTTTTACGCTATGTGGATACGCTGCTTTAATGCCTTTG
TATCATGCTATTGCTTCCCGTATGGCTTTCATTTTCTCCTCCTTGTATAAATCCTGGTTGCTGTCTCTTT
ATGAGGAGTTGTGGCCCGTTGTCAGGCAACGTGGCGTGGTGTGCACTGTGTTTGCTGACGCAACCCCCAC
TGGTTGGGGCATTGCCACCACCTGTCAGCTCCTTTCCGGGACTTTCGCTTTCCCCCTCCCTATTGCCACG
GCGGAACTCATCGCCGCCTGCCTTGCCCGCTGCTGGACAGGGGCTCGGCTGTTGGGCACTGACAATTCCG
TGGTGTTGTCGGGGAAATCATCGTCCTTTCCTTGGCTGCTCGCCTGTGTTGCCACCTGGATTCTGCGCGG
GACGTCCTTCTGCTACGTCCCTTCGGCCCTCAATCCAGCGGACCTTCCTTCCCGCGGCCTGCTGCCGGCT
CTGCGGCCTCTTCCGCGTCTTCGCCTTCGCCCTCAGACGAGTCGGATCTCCCTTTGGGCCGCCTCCCCGC
ATCGATACCGTCGACTCGCTGATCAGCCTCGACTGTGCCTTCTAGTTGCCAGCCATCTGTTGTTTGCCCC
TCCCCCGTGCCTTCCTTGACCCTGGAAGGTGCCACTCCCACTGTCCTTTCCTAATAAAATGAGGAAATTG
CATCGCATTGTCTGAGTAGGTGTCATTCTATTCTGGGGGGTGGGGTGGGGCAGGACAGCAAGGGGGAGGA
TTGGGAAGACAATAGCAGGCATGCTGGGGATGCGGTGGGCTCTATGGCTTCTGAGGCGGAAAGAACCAGC
TGGGGCTCGACTAGAGCATGGCTACGTAGATAAGTAGCATGGCGGGTTAATCATTAACTACAAGGAACCC
CTAGTGATGGAGTTGGCCACTCCCTCTCTGCGCGCTCGCTCGCTCACTGACTCGCTGCGCTCGGTCGTTC
GGCTGCGGCGAGCGGTATCAGCTCACTCAAAGGCGGTAATACGGTTATCCACAGAATCAGGGGATAACGC
AGGAAAGAACATGTGAGCAAAAGGCCAGCAAAAGGCCAGGAACCGTAAAAAGGCCGCGTTGCTGGCGTTT
TTCCATAGGCTCCGCCCCCCTGACGAGCATCACAAAAATCGACGCTCAAGTCAGAGGTGGCGAAACCCGA
CAGGACTATAAAGATACCAGGCGTTTCCCCCTGGAAGCTCCCTCGTGCGCTCTCCTGTTCCGACCCTGCC
GCTTACCGGATACCTGTCCGCCTTTCTCCCTTCGGGAAGCGTGGCGCTTTCTCATAGCTCACGCTGTAGG
TATCTCAGTTCGGTGTAGGTCGTTCGCTCCAAGCTGGGCTGTGTGCACGAACCCCCCGTTCAGCCCGACC
GCTGCGCCTTATCCGGTAACTATCGTCTTGAGTCCAACCCGGTAAGACACGACTTATCGCCACTGGCAGC
AGCCACTGGTAACAGGATTAGCAGAGCGAGGTATGTAGGCGGTGCTACAGAGTTCTTGAAGTGGTGGCCT
AACTACGGCTACACTAGAAGAACAGTATTTGGTATCTGCGCTCTGCTGAAGCCAGTTACCTTCGGAAAAA
GAGTTGGTAGCTCTTGATCCGGCAAACAAACCACCGCTGGTAGCGGTGGTTTTTTTGTTTGCAAGCAGCA
GATTACGCGCAGAAAAAAAGGATCTCAAGAAGATCCTTTGATCTTTTCTACGGGGTCTGACGCTCAGTGG
AACGAAAACTCACGTTAAGGGATTTTGGTCATGAGATTATCAAAAAGGATCTTCACCTAGATCCTTTTAA
ATTAAAAATGAAGTTTTAAATCAATCTAAAGTATATATGAGTAAACTTGGTCTGACAGTTACCAATGCTT
AATCAGTGAGGCACCTATCTCAGCGATCTGTCTATTTCGTTCATCCATAGTTGCCTGACTCCCCGTCGTG
TAGATAACTACGATACGGGAGGGCTTACCATCTGGCCCCAGTGCTGCAATGATACCGCGAGACCCACGCT
CACCGGCTCCAGATTTATCAGCAATAAACCAGCCAGCCGGAAGGGCCGAGCGCAGAAGTGGTCCTGCAAC
TTTATCCGCCTCCATCCAGTCTATTAATTGTTGCCGGGAAGCTAGAGTAAGTAGTTCGCCAGTTAATAGT
TTGCGCAACGTTGTTGCCATTGCTACAGGCATCGTGGTGTCACGCTCGTCGTTTGGTATGGCTTCATTCA
GCTCCGGTTCCCAACGATCAAGGCGAGTTACATGATCCCCCATGTTGTGCAAAAAAGCGGTTAGCTCCTT
CGGTCCTCCGATCGTTGTCAGAAGTAAGTTGGCCGCAGTGTTATCACTCATGGTTATGGCAGCACTGCAT
AATTCTCTTACTGTCATGCCATCCGTAAGATGCTTTTCTGTGACTGGTGAGTACTCAACCAAGTCATTCT
GAGAATAGTGTATGCGGCGACCGAGTTGCTCTTGCCCGGCGTCAATACGGGATAATACCGCGCCACATAG
CAGAACTTTAAAAGTGCTCATCATTGGAAAACGTTCTTCGGGGCGAAAACTCTCAAGGATCTTACCGCTG
TTGAGATCCAGTTCGATGTAACCCACTCGTGCACCCAACTGATCTTCAGCATCTTTTACTTTCACCAGCG
TTTCTGGGTGAGCAAAAACAGGAAGGCAAAATGCCGCAAAAAAGGGAATAAGGGCGACACGGAAATGTTG
AATACTCATACTCTTCCTTTTTCAATATTATTGAAGCATTTATCAGGGTTATTGTCTCATGAGCGGATAC
ATATTTGAATGTATTTAGAAAAATAAACAAATAGGGGTTCCGCGCACATTTCCCCGAAAAGTGCCACCTG
ACGTCTAAGAAACCATTATTATCATGACATTAACCTATAAAAATAGGCGTATCACGAGGCCCTTTCGTCT
CGCGCGTTTCGGTGATGACGGTGAAAACCTCTGACACATGCAGCTCCCGGAGACGGTCACAGCTTGTCTG
TAAGCGGATGCCGGGAGCAGACAAGCCCGTCAGGGCGCGTCAGCGGGTGTTGGCGGGTGTCGGGGCTGGC
TTAACTATGCGGCATCAGAGCAGATTGTACTGAGAGTGCACCATTCGACGCTCTCCCTTATGCGACTCCT
GCATTAGGAAGCAGCCCAGTAGTAGGTTGAGGCCGTTGAGCACCGCCGCCGCAAGGAATGGTGCATGCAA
GGAGATGGCGCCCAACAGTCCCCCGGCCACGGGGCCTGCCACCATACCCACGCCGAAACAAGCGCTCATG
AGCCCGAAGTGGCGAGCCCGATCTTCCCCATCGGTGATGTCGGCGATATAGGCGCCAGCAACCGCACCTG
TGGCGCCGGTGATGCCGGCCACGATGCGTCCGGCGTAGAGGATCTGGCTAGCGATGACCCTGCTGATTGG
TTCGCTGACCATTTCCGGGTGCGGGACGGCGTTACCAGAAACTCAGAAGGTTCGTCCAACCAAACCGACT
CTGACGGCAGTTTACGAGAGAGATGATAGGGTCTGCTTCAGTAAGCCAGATGCTACACAATTAGGCTTGT
ACATATTGTCGTTAGAACGCGGCTACAATTAATACATAACCTTATGTATCATACACATACGATTTAGGTG
ACACTATAGAATACACGGAATTAA
Features (pLannotate 1.2.2; 15 found; start..end, strand, type, name):
      5..136     -  repeat_region  AAV2 ITR (fragment): inverted terminal repeat of adeno-associated virus serotype 2 inverted
    191..1479    +  promoter       CaMKII promoter: promoter for the mouse calcium/calmodulin-dependent kinase II α subunit
   1500..2216    +  CDS            EGFP: EGFP is a basic (constitutively fluorescent) green fluorescent protein published in 1996, derived from Aequorea victoria. It is reported to be a rapidly-maturing weak dimer with moderate acid sensitivity.
   2289..3584    +  CDS            FLPo: nuclear-targeted site-specific recombinase FLPo is a mouse codon-optimized fusion between the SV40 nuclear localization signal and a thermostable version of the Saccharomyces cerevisiae site-specific recombinase FLP. Recombination occurs at FRT sequences.
   3612..4200    +  misc_feature   WPRE: woodchuck hepatitis virus posttranscriptional regulatory element
   4233..4457    +  polyA_signal   bGH poly(A) signal: bovine growth hormone polyadenylation signal
   4461..4482    +  promoter       SV40 promoter (fragment): SV40 enhancer and early promoter
   4543..4600    +  repeat_region  AAV2 ITR (fragment): inverted terminal repeat of adeno-associated virus serotype 2 inverted
   4760..5348    -  rep_origin     ori: high-copy-number ColE1/pMB1/pBR322/pUC origin of replication
   5519..6379    -  CDS            AmpR: β-lactamase; bla; confers resistance to ampicillin, carbenicillin, and related antibiotics
   6380..6484    -  promoter       AmpR promoter: bla
   6579..6614    +  CDS            rop (fragment): Rop protein, which maintains plasmids at low copy number; rop
   6716..6764    +  misc_feature   bom (fragment): basis of mobility region from pBR322
   6765..7044    -  CDS            TcR (fragment): tetracycline efflux protein; tet; confers resistance to tetracycline
   7272..7290    +  promoter       SP6 promoter: promoter for bacteriophage SP6 RNA polymerase
