[The description below was written by a language model from this plasmid's Addgene catalogue record and pLannotate feature annotations shown in this document.]
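Description:
pAM-CaMKII-EGFP-T2A-FlipO is an AAV2-based transfer plasmid (about 7.3 kb) built on the pAM backbone for producing recombinant adeno-associated virus. In bacteria it is maintained through a high-copy ColE1/pUC-type origin and selected with ampicillin via the β-lactamase gene. Short remnants of pBR322-derived elements (rop, bom and tetracycline-resistance fragments) and an SP6 promoter are also annotated in the backbone, but they play no evident role in the payload.

The expression cassette is driven by the mouse CaMKIIα promoter, which is commonly used to favour expression in excitatory principal neurons. It replaces the CMV enhancer/chicken β-actin promoter of the parental pAM vector. Downstream lies a single open reading frame encoding EGFP followed by FLPo, a mouse codon-optimised, nuclear-targeted, thermostable Flp recombinase. According to the record, a T2A peptide joins the two; it is not separately annotated but fits the gap between the coding sequences. Ribosomal skipping at T2A yields separate fluorescent reporter and recombinase proteins from one transcript, so green cells mark those expressing Flp, which can then recombine FRT-flanked or Flp-dependent cassettes delivered by other vectors or present in transgenic animals. A WPRE enhances transcript stability and expression, and a bovine growth hormone polyadenylation signal terminates the transcript.

Both AAV2 inverted terminal repeats are annotated only as fragments, the downstream one being particularly short. This matches the depositor's note of a 493 bp backbone deletion that removes part of an ITR. The plasmid was still packaged into AAV1/2 capsids, but because ITR defects can reduce packaging efficiency, the depositors recommend recloning the cassette into a vector with intact ITRs.
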