Addgene plasmid #232791: pAM-CaMKII-EGFP-T2A-FlipO
Purpose: AAV2 vector containing EGFP and FlipO sequences separated by T2A peptide under the control of CaMKIIA promoter.
Depositing lab: Peer Wulff. Depositing organization: Christian-Albrechts-Universitaet zu Kiel. Publication: Parvalbumin expression identifies subicular principal cells with high projection specificity. Baccini G, Foggetti A, Wernet N, Engelhardt KA, Steinecke CS, Edelmann E, Balueva K, Kronenbitter K, Michels J, Kulik A, Wozny C, Wulff P. Cell Rep. 2025 Aug 26;44(8):116004. doi: 10.1016/j.celrep.2025.116004. Epub 2025 Jul 16. PubMed 40674213.
Backbone
  Vector backbone: pAM
  Vector type: AAV
Growth in bacteria
  Bacterial resistance: Ampicillin, 100 μg/mL
  Growth temperature: 37°C
  Growth strain: NEB Stable
  Copy number: High Copy
Gene/Insert
  Gene/Insert name: CaMKII-EGFP-T2A-FlipO
  Species: Synthetic
  Cloning method: Unknown
  Sequencing primers: 5′ TCTGCTTTCTCACCCCTA; 3′ gcgtaaaaggagcaacata
Resource information
  A portion of this plasmid was derived from a plasmid made by: Matthias Klugmann (Mol. Cell. Neurosci. 2005, 28:343-360 https://doi.org/10.1016/j.mcn.2004.10.002), Andrew Murray (Nat. Neurosci. 2011 Mar;14(3):297-9. doi: 10.1038/nn.2751).
Terms and licenses: Academic/Nonprofit Terms; Industry Terms: Not Available to Industry
Depositor comments: Authors were not aware of the 493 base pair deletion in the backbone, which includes a part of ITR. They were able to package the plasmid into AAV1/2 capsids, however, since mutations of ITRs can lead to reduced efficiency in viral packaging, they recommend to reclone the construct into an AAV vector with intact ITRs. The AAV backbone containing the 1.1-kb CMV enhancer/chicken h-actin (CBA) promoter, the woodchuck posttranscriptional regulatory element (WPRE), and the bovine growth hormone polyA was derived from a plasmid made by Matthias Klugmann (Mol. Cell. Neurosci. 2005, 28:343-360 https://doi.org/10.1016/j.mcn.2004.10.002) Please visit https://doi.org/10.1101/2024.08.13.606964 for bioRxiv preprint.
How to cite: pAM-CaMKII-EGFP-T2A-FlipO was a gift from Peer Wulff (Addgene plasmid # 232791 ; http://n2t.net/addgene:232791 ; RRID:Addgene_232791)
